>Addgene plasmid #176782 | pEE025 | addgene full sequence | sequence record 349200 | Addgene NGS Result
TCTTCCCCATCGGTGATGTCGGCGATATAGGCGCCAGCAACCGCACCTGTGGCGCCGGTGATGCCGGCCA
CGATGCGTCCGGCGTAGAGGATCGAGATCTCGATCCCGCGAAATTAATACGACTCACTATAGGGGAATTG
TGAGCGGATAACAATTCCCCTCTAGAAATAATTTTGTTTAACTTTAAGAAGGAGATATACATATGGTACG
TCGTCCGAACAACACTACCTTTACTGCACAGCTGTACTATCCGGCTACGGCGACTGGTGACAACGCTCCG
TACGACGGCTCTGGCGCACCGTATCCGGCGGTGTCGTTTGGTCACGGTTTTCTTCAACCGCCCGAACGCT
ATCGCTCTATCCTGGAACACCTTGCTAGCTGGGGTTACCTGACCATCGCCACCGAATCTGGTCAAGAGCT
GTTTCCGAACCACCGTGCGTACGCTGAAGATATGCGTTACTGCCTGACCTACCTGGAAGAACAGAATGCC
GATCCGGCGTCTTGGTTATTTGGCCAGGTGGCCACTGCTCAATTCGGTATCAGCGGTCACTCCATGGGTG
GGGGTGCCTCCATCCTGGCAGCTGCCGCTGATGCACGTATTAAAGCGGTTGCAAACCTGGCAGCCGCAGA
AACTAACCCGAGCGCGATCCAAGCGAGCCCGAACATCACCGTTCCTCATTCTCTCATCTCCGGTTCCGCC
GACACTATCACTCCGTTGTCATCCAATGGTCTGCGTATGTACACTGCGGGTCTGCGTGCTGAAGCAGCTG
CACGCCACTCTCGTCGTCTGGGCCTGCGCGTTCCGAAAACTCCGAGCATTTTTGGCTGCGATAGCGGCAG
CCTGCCACCGCGTCACGCGCTCGAGCACCACCACCACCACCACTGAGATCCGGCTGCTAACAAAGCCCGA
AAGGAAGCTGAGTTGGCTGCTGCCACCGCTGAGCAATAACTAGCATAACCCCTTGGGGCCTCTAAACGGG
TCTTGAGGGGTTTTTTGCTGAAAGGAGGAACTATATCCGGATTGGCGAATGGG
[124 nt withheld, positions 1034-1157]
C
[91 nt withheld, positions 1159-1249]
A
[49 nt withheld, positions 1251-1299]
CCTTTGACGTTGGAGTCCACGTTCTTT
[37 nt withheld, positions 1327-1363]
ACCCTATCTCGGTCTATTCTTTTGATTTATAAGGGATTTTGCCGATTTCGGCCTATTGGTTAAAAAATGA
GCTGATTTAACAAAAATTTAACGCGAATTTTAACAAAATATTAACGCTTACAATTTAGGTGGCACTTTTC
GGGGAAATGTGCGCGGAACCCCTATTTGTTTATTTTTCTAAATACATTCAAATATGTATCCGCTCATGAG
ACAATAACCCTGATAAATGCTTCAATAATATTGAAAAAGGAAGAGTATGAGTATTCAACATTTCCGTGTC
GCCCTTATTCCCTTTTTTGCGGCATTTTGCCTTCCTGTTTTTGCTCACCCAGAAACGCTGGTGAAAGTAA
AAGATGCTGAAGATCAGTTGGGTGCACGAGTGGGTTACATCGAACTGGATCTCAACAGCGGTAAGATCCT
TGAGAGTTTTCGCCCCGAAGAACGTTTTCCAATGATGAGCACTTTTAAAGTTCTGCTATGTGGCGCGGTA
TTATCCCGTATTGACGCCGGGCAAGAGCAACTCGGTCGCCGCATACACTATTCTCAGAATGACTTGGTTG
AGTACTCACCAGTCACAGAAAAGCATCTTACGGATGGCATGACAGTAAGAGAATTATGCAGTGCTGCCAT
AACCATGAGTGATAACACTGCGGCCAACTTACTTCTGACAACGATCGGAGGACCGAAGGAGCTAACCGCT
TTTTTGCACAACATGGGGGATCATGTAACTCGCCTTGATCGTTGGGAACCGGAGCTGAATGAAGCCATAC
CAAACGACGAGCGTGACACCACGATGCCTGCAGCAATGGCAACAACGTTGCGCAAACTATTAACTGGCGA
ACTACTTACTCTAGCTTCCCGGCAACAATTAATAGACTGGATGGAGGCGGATAAAGTTGCAGGACCACTT
CTGCGCTCGGCCCTTCCGGCTGGCTGGTTTATTGCTGATAAATCTGGAGCCGGTGAGCGTGGGTCTCGCG
GTATCATTGCAGCACTGGGGCCAGATGGTAAGCCCTCCCGTATCGTAGTTATCTACACGACGGGGAGTCA
GGCAACTATGGATGAACGAAATAGACAGATCGCTGAGATAGGTGCCTCACTGATTAAGCATTGGTAACTG
TCAGACCAAGTTTACTCATATATACTTTAGATTGATTTAAAACTTCATTTTTAATTTAAAAGGATCTAGG
TGAAGATCCTTTTTGATAATCTCATGACCAAAATCCCTTAACGTGAGTTTTCGTTCCACTGAGCGTCAGA
CCCCGTAGAAAAGATCAAAGGATCTTCTTGAGATCCTTTTTTTCTGCGCGTAATCTGCTGCTTGCAAACA
AAAAAACCACCGCTACCAGCGGTGGTTTGTTTGCCGGATCAAGAGCTACCAACTCTTTTTCCGAAGGTAA
CTGGCTTCAGCAGAGCGCAGATACCAAATACTGTCCTTCTAGTGTAGCCGTAGTTAGGCCACCACTTCAA
GAACTCTGTAGCACCGCCTACATACCTCGCTCTGCTAATCCTGTTACCAGTGGCTGCTGCCAGTGGCGAT
AAGTCGTGTCTTACCGGGTTGGACTCAAGACGATAGTTACCGGATAAGGCGCAGCGGTCGGGCTGAACGG
GGGGTTCGTGCACACAGCCCAGCTTGGAGCGAACGACCTACACCGAACTGAGATACCTACAGCGTGAGCT
ATGAGAAAGCGCCACGCTTCCCGAAGGGAGAAAGGCGGACAGGTATCCGGTAAGCGGCAGGGTCGGAACA
GGAGAGCGCACGAGGGAGCTTCCAGGGGGAAACGCCTGGTATCTTTATAGTCCTGTCGGGTTTCGCCACC
TCTGACTTGAGCGTCGATTTTTGTGATGCTCGTCAGGGGGGCGGAGCCTATGGAAAAACGCCAGCAACGC
GGCCTTTTTACGGTTCCTGGCCTTTTGCTGGCCTTTTGCTCACATGTTCTTTCCTGCGTTATCCCCTGAT
TCTGTGGATAACCGTATTACCGCCTTTGAGTGAGCTGATACCGCTCGCCGCAGCCGAACGACCGAGCGCA
GCGAGTCAGTGAGCGAGGAAGCGGAAGAGCGCCTGATGCGGTATTTTCTCCTTACGCATCTGTGCGGTAT
TTCACACCGCAATGGTGCACTCTCAGTACAATCTGCTCTGATGCCGCATAGTTAAGCCAGTATACACTCC
GCTATCGCTACGTGACTGGGTCATGGCTGCGCCCCGACACCCGCCAACACCCGCTGACGCGCCCTGACGG
GCTTGTCTGCTCCCGGCATCCGCTTACAGACAAGCTGTGACCGTCTCCGGGAGCTGCATGTGTCAGAGGT
TTTCACCGTCATCACCGAAACGCGCGAGGCAGCTGCGGTAAAGCTCATCAGCGTGGTCGTGAAGCGATTC
ACAGATGTCTGCCTGTTCATCCGCGTCCAGCTCGTTGAGTTTCTCCAGAAGCGTTAATGTCTGGCTTCTG
ATAAAGCGGGCCATGTTAAGGGCGGTTTTTTCCTGTTTGGTCACTGATGCCTCCGTGTAAGGGGGATTTC
TGTTCATGGGGGTAATGATACCGATGAAACGAGAGAGGATGCTCACGATACGGGTTACTGATGATGAACA
TGCCCGGTTACTGGAACGTTGTGAGGGTAAACAACTGGCGGTATGGATGCGGCGGGACCAGAGAAAAATC
ACTCAGGGTCAATGCCAGCGCTTCGTTAATACAGATGTAGGTGTTCCACAGGGTAGCCAGCAGCATCCTG
CGATGCAGATCCGGAACATAATGGTGCAGGGCGCTGACTTCCGCGTTTCCAGACTTTACGAAACACGGAA
ACCGAAGACCATTCATGTTGTTGCTCAGGTCGCAGACGTTTTGCAGCAGCAGTCGCTTCACGTTCGCTCG
CGTATCGGTGATTCATTCTGCTAACCAGTAAGGCAACCCCGCCAGCCTAGCCGGGTCCTCAACGACAGGA
GCACGATCATGCGCACCCGTGGGGCCGCCATGCCGGCGATAATGGCCTGCTTCTCGCCGAAACGTTTGGT
GGCGGGACCAGTGACGAAGGCTTGAGCGAGGGCGTGCAAGATTCCGAATACCGCAAGCGACAGGCCGATC
ATCGTCGCGCTCCAGCGAAAGCGGTCCTCGCCGAAAATGACCCAGAGCGCTGCCGGCACCTGTCCTACGA
GTTGCATGATAAAGAAGACAGTCATAAGTGCGGCGACGATAGTCATGCCCCGCGCCCACCGGAAGGAGCT
GACTGGGTTGAAGGCTCTCAAGGGCATCGGTCGAGATCCCGGTGCCTAATGAGTGAGCTAACTTACATTA
ATTGCGTTGCGCTCACTGCCCGCTTTCCAGTCGGGAAACCTGTCGTGCCAGCTGCATTAATGAATCGGCC
AACGCGCGGGGAGAGGCGGTTTGCGTATTGGGCGCCAGGGTGGTTTTTCTTTTCACCAGTGAGACGGGCA
ACAGCTGATTGCCCTTCACCGCCTGGCCCTGAGAGAGTTGCAGCAAGCGGTCCACGCTGGTTTGCCCCAG
CAGGCGAAAATCCTGTTTGATGGTGGTTAACGGCGGGATATAACATGAGCTGTCTTCGGTATCGTCGTAT
CCCACTACCGAGATATCCGCACCAACGCGCAGCCCGGACTCGGTAATGGCGCGCATTGCGCCCAGCGCCA
TCTGATCGTTGGCAACCAGCATCGCAGTGGGAACGATGCCCTCATTCAGCATTTGCATGGTTTGTTGAAA
ACCGGACATGGCACTCCAGTCGCCTTCCCGTTCCGCTATCGGCTGAATTTGATTGCGAGTGAGATATTTA
TGCCAGCCAGCCAGACGCAGACGCGCCGAGACAGAACTTAATGGGCCCGCTAACAGCGCGATTTGCTGGT
GACCCAATGCGACCAGATGCTCCACGCCCAGTCGCGTACCGTCTTCATGGGAGAAAATAATACTGTTGAT
GGGTGTCTGGTCAGAGACATCAAGAAATAACGCCGGAACATTAGTGCAGGCAGCTTCCACAGCAATGGCA
TCCTGGTCATCCAGCGGATAGTTAATGATCAGCCCACTGACGCGTTGCGCGAGAAGATTGTGCACCGCCG
CTTTACAGGCTTCGACGCCGCTTCGTTCTACCATCGACACCACCACGCTGGCACCCAGTTGATCGGCGCG
AGATTTAATCGCCGCGACAATTTGCGACGGCGCGTGCAGGGCCAGACTGGAGGTGGCAACGCCAATCAGC
AACGACTGTTTGCCCGCCAGTTGTTGTGCCACGCGGTTGGGAATGTAATTCAGCTCCGCCATCGCCGCTT
CCACTTTTTCCCGCGTTTTCGCAGAAACGTGGCTGGCCTGGTTCACCACGCGGGAAACGGTCTGATAAGA
GACACCGGCATACTCTGCGACATCGTATAACGTTACTGGTTTCACATTCACCACCCTGAATTGACTCTCT
TCCGGGCGCTATCATGCCATACCGCGAAAGGTTTTGCGCCATTCGATGGTGTCCGGGATCTCGACGCTCT
CCCTTATGCGACTCCTGCATTAGGAAGCAGCCCAGTAGTAGGTTGAGGCCGTTGAGCACCGCCGCCGCAA
GGAATGGTGCATGCAAGGAGATGGCGCCCAACAGTCCCCCGGCCACGGGGCCTGCCACCATACCCACGCC
GAAACAAGCGCTCATGAGCCCGAAGTGGCGAGCCCGA
Features (pLannotate 1.2.2; 18 found; start..end, strand, type, name):
    115..133     +  promoter       T7 promoter: promoter for bacteriophage T7 RNA polymerase
    134..158     +  protein_bind   lac operator: The lac repressor binds to the lac operator to inhibit transcription in E. coli. This inhibition can be relieved by adding lactose or isopropyl-β-D-thiogalactopyranoside (IPTG). lac repressor encoded by lacI
    173..195     +  RBS            RBS: efficient ribosome binding site from bacteriophage T7 gene 10 (Olins and Rangwala, 1989)
    866..883     +  CDS            9xHis (fragment): 9xHis affinity tag
    893..942     +  CDS            SET1 (fragment): solubility-enhancement tag derived from T7 phage gene 10B
    950..997     +  terminator     T7 terminator: transcription terminator for bacteriophage T7 RNA polymerase
   1034..1462    +  rep_origin     f1 ori (sequence partly withheld): f1 bacteriophage origin of replication; arrow indicates direction of (+) strand synthesis
   1515..1619    +  promoter       AmpR promoter: bla
   1620..2480    +  CDS            AmpR: β-lactamase; bla; confers resistance to ampicillin, carbenicillin, and related antibiotics
   2651..3239    +  rep_origin     ori: high-copy-number ColE1/pMB1/pBR322/pUC origin of replication
   3425..3564    -  misc_feature   bom: basis of mobility region from pBR322
   3666..3857    -  CDS            rop: Rop protein, which maintains plasmids at low copy number; rop
   3874..4254    +  CDS            YPB1_ECOLX: Protein predicted: Swiss-Prot protein existence level 4. From Escherichia coli.
   4326..4617    -  CDS            TcR (fragment): tetracycline efflux protein; tet; confers resistance to tetracycline
   4632..4653    -  protein_bind   CAP binding site: CAP binding activates transcription in the presence of cAMP. E. coli catabolite activator protein
   4666..5748    -  CDS            lacI: lac repressor; lacI; The lac repressor binds to the lac operator to inhibit transcription in E. coli. This inhibition can be relieved by adding lactose or isopropyl-β-D-thiogalactopyranoside (IPTG).
   5749..5826    -  promoter       lacI promoter: lacI
   5834..93      -  CDS            TcR (fragment) (across the origin): tetracycline efflux protein; tet; confers resistance to tetracycline
