[The description below was written by a language model from this plasmid's Addgene catalogue record and pLannotate feature annotations shown in this document.]
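Description:
pEE025 is a bacterial expression plasmid built on the pET21b(+) backbone that carries a codon-optimized gene for a putative thermophilic poly(ethylene terephthalate) (PET) hydrolase, designated "302". The roughly 654 bp coding sequence derives from an environmental (metagenomic) sample rather than a cultured organism, and it was inserted between the NdeI and XhoI sites. The full sequenced plasmid is about 6.0 kb. Propagation in E. coli relies on a ColE1/pMB1-type origin, and selection is through the β-lactamase gene (AmpR) conferring ampicillin resistance. The record lists the plasmid as high copy, although the annotation also shows the pBR322-derived rop gene and bom region, which normally moderate copy number. An f1 origin is also present. The short TcR fragments in the annotation are non-functional pBR322 remnants typical of pET backbones.

Expression is driven by a T7 promoter followed immediately by a lac operator and the strong ribosome binding site from T7 gene 10, with a T7 terminator downstream. The plasmid also carries lacI with its own promoter, so the lac repressor keeps transcription off until induction with IPTG in a host that supplies T7 RNA polymerase. The insert itself is not annotated in the feature table but occupies the gap between the RBS and the histidine tag. That tag is called a "9xHis fragment" by the software, but its 18 bp length matches the backbone-encoded C-terminal 6xHis tag, which allows metal-affinity purification. The short "SET1" hit just before the terminator is probably an annotation artefact of T7-derived backbone sequence rather than a functional fusion. The construct is intended for recombinant production and purification of this candidate enzyme, as part of an effort to find thermotolerant PET hydrolase scaffolds in natural sequence diversity.
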