Addgene plasmid #176782: pEE025
Purpose: Encodes codon optimized putative thermophilic PET hydrolase enzyme for bacterial expression
Depositing lab: Gregg Beckham. Depositing organization: National Laboratory of the Rockies (NLR). Publication: Sourcing thermotolerant poly(ethylene terephthalate) hydrolase scaffolds from natural diversity. Erickson E, Gado JE, Avilan L, Bratti F, Brizendine RK, Cox PA, Gill R, Graham R, Kim DJ, Konig G, Michener WE, Poudel S, Ramirez KJ, Shakespeare TJ, Zahn M, Boyd ES, Payne CM, DuBois JL, Pickford AR, Beckham GT, McGeehan JE. Nat Commun. 2022 Dec 21;13(1):7850. doi: 10.1038/s41467-022-35237-x. PubMed 36543766.
Backbone
  Vector backbone: pET21b(+)
  Backbone manufacturer: EMD Biosciences
  Backbone size w/o insert (bp): 5366
  Vector type: Bacterial Expression
Growth in bacteria
  Bacterial resistance: Ampicillin, 100 μg/mL
  Growth temperature: 37°C
  Growth strain: DH5alpha
  Copy number: High Copy
Gene/Insert
  Gene/Insert name: 302 (alt name: Environmental sample YNPsite16_CeleraDRAFT_71360)
  Species: Environmental sample
  Insert size (bp): 654
  Promoter: T7
  Tag / fusion protein: 6xHis (C terminal on backbone)
  Cloning method: Restriction Enzyme; 5′ cloning site NdeI (unknown if destroyed); 3′ cloning site XhoI (unknown if destroyed)
  Sequencing primers: 5′ T7 For; 3′ T7 Rev
Terms and licenses: Academic/Nonprofit Terms; Industry Terms: Not Available to Industry
Depositor comments: Accession Number YNPsite16_CeleraDRAFT_71360
How to cite: pEE025 was a gift from Gregg Beckham (Addgene plasmid # 176782 ; http://n2t.net/addgene:176782 ; RRID:Addgene_176782)
