>Addgene plasmid #176782 | pEE025 | depositor partial sequence | sequence record 342619 | Insert (including NdeI and XhoI sites)
CATATGGTACGTCGTCCGAACAACACTACCTTTACTGCACAGCTGTACTATCCGGCTACGGCGACTGGTG
ACAACGCTCCGTACGACGGCTCTGGCGCACCGTATCCGGCGGTGTCGTTTGGTCACGGTTTTCTTCAACC
GCCCGAACGCTATCGCTCTATCCTGGAACACCTTGCTAGCTGGGGTTACCTGACCATCGCCACCGAATCT
GGTCAAGAGCTGTTTCCGAACCACCGTGCGTACGCTGAAGATATGCGTTACTGCCTGACCTACCTGGAAG
AACAGAATGCCGATCCGGCGTCTTGGTTATTTGGCCAGGTGGCCACTGCTCAATTCGGTATCAGCGGTCA
CTCCATGGGTGGGGGTGCCTCCATCCTGGCAGCTGCCGCTGATGCACGTATTAAAGCGGTTGCAAACCTG
GCAGCCGCAGAAACTAACCCGAGCGCGATCCAAGCGAGCCCGAACATCACCGTTCCTCATTCTCTCATCT
CCGGTTCCGCCGACACTATCACTCCGTTGTCATCCAATGGTCTGCGTATGTACACTGCGGGTCTGCGTGC
TGAAGCAGCTGCACGCCACTCTCGTCGTCTGGGCCTGCGCGTTCCGAAAACTCCGAGCATTTTTGGCTGC
GATAGCGGCAGCCTGCCACCGCGTCACGCGCTCGAG
